>Addgene plasmid #100438 | pCMV_mEm_4GS_LF82_354 | addgene full sequence | sequence record 210159 | Addgene NGS Result
GGGGGATGTGCTGCAAGGCGATTAAGTTGGGTAACGCCAGGGTTTTCCCAGTCACGACGTTGTAAAACGA
CGGCCAGTGAGTTCGAGCTTGCATGCCTGCAGGTCGTTACATAACTTACGGTAAATGGCCCGCCTGGCTG
ACCGCCCAACGACCCCCGCCCATTGACGTCAATAATGACGTATGTTCCCATAGTAACGCCAATAGGGACT
TTCCATTGACGTCAATGGGTGGAGTATTTACGGTAAACTGCCCACTTGGCAGTACATCAAGTGTATCATA
TGCCAAGTACGCCCCCTATTGACGTCAATGACGGTAAATGGCCCGCCTGGCATTATGCCCAGTACATGAC
CTTATGGGACTTTCCTACTTGGCAGTACATCTACGTATTAGTCATCGCTATTACCATGGTGATGCGGTTT
TGGCAGTACATCAATGGGCGTGGATAGCGGTTTGACTCACGGGGATTTCCAAGTCTCCACCCCATTGACG
TCAATGGGAGTTTGTTTTGGCACCAAAATCAACGGGACTTTCCAAAATGTCGTAACAACTCCGCCCCATT
GACGCAAATGGGCGGTAGGCGTGTACGGTGGGAGGTCTATATAAGCAGAGCTCGTTTAGTGAACCGTCAG
ATCGCCTGGAGACGCCATCCACGCTGTTTTGACCTCCATAGAAGACACCGGGACCGATCCAGCCTCCGGA
CTCTAGAGGATCCGGTACTAGAGGAACTGAAAAACCAGAAAGTTAACTGGTAAGTTTAGTCTTTTTGTCT
TTTATTTCAGGTCCCGGATCCGGTGGTGGTGCAAATCAAAGAACTGCTCCTCAGTGGATGTTGCCTTTAC
TTCTAGGCCTGTACGGAAGTGTTACTTCTGCTCTAAAAGCTGCGGAATTGTACCCGCGGGCCCACCATGG
TGAGCAAGGGCGAGGAGCTGTTCACCGGGGTGGTGCCCATCCTGGTCGAGCTGGACGGCGACGTAAACGG
CCACAAGTTCAGCGTGTCCGGCGAGGGCGAGGGCGATGCCACCTACGGCAAGCTGACCCTGAAGTTCATC
TGCACCACCGGCAAGCTGCCCGTGCCCTGGCCCACCCTCGTGACCACCTTGACCTACGGCGTGCAGTGCT
TCGCCCGCTACCCCGACCACATGAAGCAGCACGACTTCTTCAAGTCCGCCATGCCCGAAGGCTACGTCCA
GGAGCGCACCATCTTCTTCAAGGACGACGGCAACTACAAGACCCGCGCCGAGGTGAAGTTCGAGGGCGAC
ACCCTGGTGAACCGCATCGAGCTGAAGGGCATCGACTTCAAGGAGGACGGCAACATCCTGGGGCACAAGC
TGGAGTACAACTACAACAGCCACAAGGTCTATATCACCGCCGACAAGCAGAAGAACGGCATCAAGGTGAA
CTTCAAGACCCGCCACAACATCGAGGACGGCAGCGTGCAGCTCGCCGACCACTACCAGCAGAACACCCCC
ATCGGCGACGGCCCCGTGCTGCTGCCCGACAACCACTACCTGAGCACCCAGTCCAAGCTGAGCAAAGACC
CCAACGAGAAGCGCGATCACATGGTCCTGCTGGAGTTCGTGACCGCCGCCGGGATCACTCTCGGCATGGA
CGAGCTGTACAAGCGAATTGGTGGAGGGGGCGGTTCCGGTGGCGGAGGTTCCCGAATTCGTCGACGGAGA
TCTGATATGGTGCTGACGCTTGCTCTATATATTGCATCTAAAGCTGCGGTTATAACATTACTTATTTATG
TAATGTGGTATTTTATTTTTGGTGTAAAAAATATAAGTGATATATTAAAAAGGATCGTGCTATCAATACT
TTTTGTCTCTATTGGTGTGCTGATTCTATATTTGTTTGGAAAAGACGCATTAGACCTACAAATAATAGAC
AAGGTCGTATATAGATTTTCTGGGTTGGTTGATTTTATTAATGGAAATGGCGGAGACAGTAGTTCATTAG
AGCGATTTTCAATTTATTTGGCCGTCGCAAGTTTTATATATAGTAATATTAGTATGCTATTCGTAGGTTT
TGGCAATTTTAGCTATTATGAAGGAATAATATTGAATCACTACCCGTTAAGAATAGCGGACTTTCATAAC
ATGCATTTTGAAATTATCACATTGTTTGGTCTTCCATTTTATATATTGTTAGGTTGTGTGTTTTTTTATA
TGTATAAAATGAATAAAAACATTTCATTTAATAATACTAAGGTATTTAAGTTGATGATGTTAACTTTCCT
TACCTTTCTCGCTATATTATCTAGTTCTGTGCTCAAATATCCATCTTTTTATGTTTTTATTATGCTTTTG
GCTGTGTTGTGTGAAAATAAGAGTCGAGTAAATGAATATTGAATCGGTACCCTCGAGAAGCTTGCGGCCG
CGGGGATCCAGACATGATAAGATACATTGATGAGTTTGGACAAACCACAACTAGAATGCAGTGAAAAAAA
TGCTTTATTTGTGAAATTTGTGATGCTATTGCTTTATTTGTAACCATTATAAGCTGCAATAAACAAGTTA
ACAACAACAATTGCATTCATTTTATGTTTCAGGTTCAGGGGGAGGTGTGGGAGGTTTTTTCGGATCCTCT
AGAGTCGATCTGCAGGCATGCTAGCTTGGCGTAATCATGGTCATAGCTGTTTCCTGTGTGAAATTGTTAT
CCGCTCACAATTCCACACAACATACGAGCCGGAAGCATAAAGTGTAAAGCCTGGGGTGCCTAATGAGTGA
GCTAACTCACATTAATTGCGTTGCGCTCACTGCCCGCTTTCCAGTCGGGAAACCTGTCGTGCCAGCTGCA
TTAATGAATCGGCCAACGCGCGGGGAGAGGCGGTTTGCGTATTGGGCGCTCTTCCGCTTCCTCGCTCACT
GACTCGCTGCGCTCGGTCGTTCGGCTGCGGCGAGCGGTATCAGCTCACTCAAAGGCGGTAATACGGTTAT
CCACAGAATCAGGGGATAACGCAGGAAAGAACATGTGAGCAAAAGGCCAGCAAAAGGCCAGGAACCGTAA
AAAGGCCGCGTTGCTGGCGTTTTTCCATAGGCTCCGCCCCCCTGACGAGCATCACAAAAATCGACGCTCA
AGTCAGAGGTGGCGAAACCCGACAGGACTATAAAGATACCAGGCGTTTCCCCCTGGAAGCTCCCTCGTGC
GCTCTCCTGTTCCGACCCTGCCGCTTACCGGATACCTGTCCGCCTTTCTCCCTTCGGGAAGCGTGGCGCT
TTCTCATAGCTCACGCTGTAGGTATCTCAGTTCGGTGTAGGTCGTTCGCTCCAAGCTGGGCTGTGTGCAC
GAACCCCCCGTTCAGCCCGACCGCTGCGCCTTATCCGGTAACTATCGTCTTGAGTCCAACCCGGTAAGAC
ACGACTTATCGCCACTGGCAGCAGCCACTGGTAACAGGATTAGCAGAGCGAGGTATGTAGGCGGTGCTAC
AGAGTTCTTGAAGTGGTGGCCTAACTACGGCTACACTAGAAGAACAGTATTTGGTATCTGCGCTCTGCTG
AAGCCAGTTACCTTCGGAAAAAGAGTTGGTAGCTCTTGATCCGGCAAACAAACCACCGCTGGTAGCGGTG
GTTTTTTTGTTTGCAAGCAGCAGATTACGCGCAGAAAAAAAGGATCTCAAGAAGATCCTTTGATCTTTTC
TACGGGGTCTGACGCTCAGTGGAACGAAAACTCACGTTAAGGGATTTTGGTCATGAGATTATCAAAAAGG
ATCTTCACCTAGATCCTTTTAAATTAAAAATGAAGTTTTAAATCAATCTAAAGTATATATGAGTAAACTT
GGTCTGACAGTTACCAATGCTTAATCAGTGAGGCACCTATCTCAGCGATCTGTCTATTTCGTTCATCCAT
AGTTGCCTGACTCCCCGTCGTGTAGATAACTACGATACGGGAGGGCTTACCATCTGGCCCCAGTGCTGCA
ATGATACCGCGAGACCCACGCTCACCGGCTCCAGATTTATCAGCAATAAACCAGCCAGCCGGAAGGGCCG
AGCGCAGAAGTGGTCCTGCAACTTTATCCGCCTCCATCCAGTCTATTAATTGTTGCCGGGAAGCTAGAGT
AAGTAGTTCGCCAGTTAATAGTTTGCGCAACGTTGTTGCCATTGCTACAGGCATCGTGGTGTCACGCTCG
TCGTTTGGTATGGCTTCATTCAGCTCCGGTTCCCAACGATCAAGGCGAGTTACATGATCCCCCATGTTGT
GCAAAAAAGCGGTTAGCTCCTTCGGTCCTCCGATCGTTGTCAGAAGTAAGTTGGCCGCAGTGTTATCACT
CATGGTTATGGCAGCACTGCATAATTCTCTTACTGTCATGCCATCCGTAAGATGCTTTTCTGTGACTGGT
GAGTACTCAACCAAGTCATTCTGAGAATAGTGTATGCGGCGACCGAGTTGCTCTTGCCCGGCGTCAATAC
GGGATAATACCGCGCCACATAGCAGAACTTTAAAAGTGCTCATCATTGGAAAACGTTCTTCGGGGCGAAA
ACTCTCAAGGATCTTACCGCTGTTGAGATCCAGTTCGATGTAACCCACTCGTGCACCCAACTGATCTTCA
GCATCTTTTACTTTCACCAGCGTTTCTGGGTGAGCAAAAACAGGAAGGCAAAATGCCGCAAAAAAGGGAA
TAAGGGCGACACGGAAATGTTGAATACTCATACTCTTCCTTTTTCAATATTATTGAAGCATTTATCAGGG
TTATTGTCTCATGAGCGGATACATATTTGAATGTATTTAGAAAAATAAACAAATAGGGGTTCCGCGCACA
TTTCCCCGAAAAGTGCCACCTGACGTCTAAGAAACCATTATTATCATGACATTAACCTATAAAAATAGGC
GTATCACGAGGCCCTTTCGTCTCGCGCGTTTCGGTGATGACGGTGAAAACCTCTGACACATGCAGCTCCC
GGAGACGGTCACAGCTTGTCTGTAAGCGGATGCCGGGAGCAGACAAGCCCGTCAGGGCGCGTCAGCGGGT
GTTGGCGGGTGTCGGGGCTGGCTTAACTATGCGGCATCAGAGCAGATTGTACTGAGAGTGCACCATATGC
GGTGTGAAATACCGCACAGATGCGTAAGGAGAAAATACCGCATCAGGCGCCATTCGCCATTCAGGCTGCG
CAACTGTTGGGAAGGGCGATCGGTGCGGGCCTCTTCGCTATTACGCCAGCTGGCGAAA
Features (pLannotate 1.2.2; 16 found; start..end, strand, type, name):
     86..106     -  misc_feature   MCS (fragment): pUC18/19 multiple cloning site
    105..408     +  enhancer       CMV enhancer: human cytomegalovirus immediate early enhancer
    409..612     +  promoter       CMV promoter: human cytomegalovirus (CMV) immediate early promoter
    750..846     +  intron         SV40 intron: modified SV40 intron with splice donor and acceptor sites
    907..1623    +  CDS            mEmerald: mEmerald is a basic (constitutively fluorescent) green fluorescent protein published in 1998, derived from Aequorea victoria. It is reported to be a very rapidly-maturing monomer with moderate acid sensitivity.
   2385..2519    -  polyA_signal   SV40 poly(A) signal: SV40 polyadenylation signal
   2654..2670    -  protein_bind   lac operator: The lac repressor binds to the lac operator to inhibit transcription in E. coli. This inhibition can be relieved by adding lactose or isopropyl-β-D-thiogalactopyranoside (IPTG). lac repressor encoded by lacI
   2678..2708    -  promoter       lac promoter: promoter for the E. coli lac operon
   2723..2744    -  protein_bind   CAP binding site: CAP binding activates transcription in the presence of cAMP. E. coli catabolite activator protein
   2757..2849    -  CDS            lacI (fragment): lac repressor; lacI; The lac repressor binds to the lac operator to inhibit transcription in E. coli. This inhibition can be relieved by adding lactose or isopropyl-β-D-thiogalactopyranoside (IPTG).
   3032..3620    -  rep_origin     ori: high-copy-number ColE1/pMB1/pBR322/pUC origin of replication
   3791..4651    -  CDS            AmpR: β-lactamase; bla; confers resistance to ampicillin, carbenicillin, and related antibiotics
   4652..4756    -  promoter       AmpR promoter: bla
   4851..4886    +  CDS            rop (fragment): Rop protein, which maintains plasmids at low copy number; rop
   4988..5087    +  misc_feature   bom (fragment): basis of mobility region from pBR322
   5093..80      -  CDS            lacZα (fragment) (across the origin): LacZα fragment of β-galactosidase; lacZ fragment
