[The description below was written by a language model from this plasmid's Addgene catalogue record and pLannotate feature annotations shown in this document.]
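Description:
pCMV_mEm_4GS_LF82_354 is a mammalian expression plasmid built on a pCMV backbone (about 4.5 kb without insert; 5,168 bp in the full sequenced record) that drives production of a bacterial protein fused to a green fluorescent tag. In E. coli it is maintained through a high-copy ColE1/pUC-type origin and selected with ampicillin via the β-lactamase gene and its native promoter. The annotation also picks up pUC/pBR322-derived remnants: fragments of lacZα, lacI, rop and bom, a piece of the pUC multiple cloning site, and a lac promoter/operator with its CAP site. These appear to be backbone leftovers rather than working parts of the expression cassette. No mammalian selection marker is annotated, which suits transient transfection.

The expression unit consists of the human CMV immediate-early enhancer and promoter, followed by a modified SV40 intron with splice donor and acceptor sites, which generally helps transcript processing and expression. Next comes the mEmerald coding sequence, a rapidly maturing monomeric GFP derivative. The 666 bp LF82_354 coding sequence from E. coli LF82 was inserted downstream by ligation-independent cloning, so mEmerald sits at the N terminus of the fusion. The insert itself is not annotated in the feature table, but it fits the gap between mEmerald and the SV40 polyadenylation signal that ends the cassette. The "4GS" in the name suggests a glycine-serine linker between the tag and the insert, though the record does not describe it explicitly. The plasmid was deposited in connection with a multi-phenotypic imaging screen that expressed candidate bacterial effectors in HeLa cells. The fluorescent fusion marks the expressing cells and reveals the protein's subcellular localisation alongside any resulting cellular phenotypes.
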