Addgene plasmid #100438: pCMV_mEm_4GS_LF82_354
Purpose: Mammalian expression of E. coli LF82_354 CDS fused to mEmerald
Depositing lab: Alan Huett. Depositing organization: University of Nottingham. Publication: A multi-phenotypic imaging screen to identify bacterial effectors by exogenous expression in a HeLa cell line. Collins A, Huett A. Sci Data. 2018 May 15;5:180081. doi: 10.1038/sdata.2018.81. PubMed 29762554.
Backbone
  Vector backbone: pCMV
  Backbone size w/o insert (bp): 4502
  Vector type: Mammalian Expression
Growth in bacteria
  Bacterial resistance: Ampicillin, 100 μg/mL
  Growth temperature: 37°C
  Growth strain: XL1 Blue
  Copy number: High Copy
Gene/Insert
  Gene/Insert name: LF82_354
  Insert size (bp): 666
  Promoter: CMV
  Tag / fusion protein: mEmerald (N terminal on backbone)
  Cloning method: Ligation Independent Cloning
  Sequencing primers: 5′ ACTTCTGCTCTAAAAGCTGCGG; 3′ CACTGCATTCTAGTTGTGGTTTGTC
Terms and licenses: Academic/Nonprofit Terms; Industry Terms: Not Available to Industry
How to cite: pCMV_mEm_4GS_LF82_354 was a gift from Alan Huett (Addgene plasmid # 100438 ; http://n2t.net/addgene:100438 ; RRID:Addgene_100438)
